>Addgene plasmid #18985 | Cherry-LacRep | addgene full sequence | sequence record 125392 | Addgene assembled full plasmid sequence
TAGTTATTAATAGTAATCAATTACGGGGTCATTAGTTCATAGCCCATATATGGAGTTCCGCGTTACATAA
CTTACGGTAAATGGCCCGCCTGGCTGACCGCCCAACGACCCCCGCCCATTGACGTCAATAATGACGTATG
TTCCCATAGTAACGCCAATAGGGACTTTCCATTGACGTCAATGGGTGGAGTATTTACGGTAAACTGCCCA
CTTGGCAGTACATCAAGTGTATCATATGCCAAGTACGCCCCCTATTGACGTCAATGACGGTAAATGGCCC
GCCTGGCATTATGCCCAGTACATGACCTTATGGGACTTTCCTACTTGGCAGTACATCTACGTATTAGTCA
TCGCTATTACCATGGTGATGCGGTTTTGGCAGTACATCAATGGGCGTGGATAGCGGTTTGACTCACGGGG
ATTTCCAAGTCTCCACCCCATTGACGTCAATGGGAGTTTGTTTTGGCACCAAAATCAACGGGACTTTCCA
AAATGTCGTAACAACTCCGCCCCATTGACGCAAATGGGCGGTAGGCGTGTACGGTGGGAGGTCTATATAA
GCAGAGCTGGTTTAGTGAACCGTCAGATCCGCTAGCGCTACCGGTCGCCACCATGGTGAGCAAGGGCGAG
GAGGATAACATGGCCATCATCAAGGAGTTCATGCGCTTCAAGGTGCACATGGAGGGCTCCGTGAACGGCC
ACGAGTTCGAGATCGAGGGCGAGGGCGAGGGCCGCCCCTACGAGGGCACCCAGACCGCCAAGCTGAAGGT
GACCAAGGGTGGCCCCCTGCCCTTCGCCTGGGACATCCTGTCCCCTCAGTTCATGTACGGCTCCAAGGCC
TACGTGAAGCACCCCGCCGACATCCCCGACTACTTGAAGCTGTCCTTCCCCGAGGGCTTCAAGTGGGAGC
GCGTGATGAACTTCGAGGACGGCGGCGTGGTGACCGTGACCCAGGACTCCTCCCTGCAGGACGGCGAGTT
CATCTACAAGGTGAAGCTGCGCGGCACCAACTTCCCCTCCGACGGCCCCGTAATGCAGAAGAAGACCATG
GGCTGGGAGGCCTCCTCCGAGCGGATGTACCCCGAGGACGGCGCCCTGAAGGGCGAGATCAAGCAGAGGC
TGAAGCTGAAGGACGGCGGCCACTACGACGCTGAGGTCAAGACCACCTACAAGGCCAAGAAGCCCGTGCA
GCTGCCCGGCGCCTACAACGTCAACATCAAGTTGGACATCACCTCCCACAACGAGGACTACACCATCGTG
GAACAGTACGAACGCGCCGAGGGCCGCCACTCCACCGGCGGCATGGACGAGCTGTACAAGTCCGGACTCA
GATCTCGAGGGATGGTGAAACCAGTAACGTTATACGATGTCGCAGAGTATGCCGGTGTCTCTTATCAGAC
CGTTTCCCGCGTGGTGAACCAGGCCAGCCACGTTTCTGCGAAAACGCGGGAAAAAGTGGAAGCGGCGATG
GCGGAGCTGAATTACATTCCCAACCGCGTGGCACAACAACTGGCGGGCAAACAGTCGTTGCTGATTGGCG
TTGCCACCTCCAGTCTGGCCCTGCACGCGCCGTCGCAAATTGTCGCGGCGATTAAATCTCGCGCCGATCA
ACTGGGTGCCAGCGTGGTGGTGTCGATGGTAGAACGAAGCGGCGTCGAAGCCTGTAAAGCGGCGGTGCAC
AATCTTCTCGCGCAACGCGTCAGTGGGCTGATCATTAACTATCCGCTGGATGACCAGGATGCCATTGCTG
TGGAAGCTGCCTGCACTAATGTTCCGGCGTTATTTCTTGATGTCTCTGACCAGACACCCATCAACAGTAT
TATTTTCTCCCATGAAGACGGTACGCGACTGGGCGTGGAGCATCTGGTCGCATTGGGTCACCAGCAAATC
GCGCTGTTAGCGGGCCCATTAAGTTCTGTCTCGGCGCGTCTGCGTCTGGCTGGCTGGCATAAATATCTCA
CTCGCAATCAAATTCAGCCGATAGCGGAACGGGAAGGCGACTGGAGTGCCATGTCCGGTTTTCAACAAAC
CATGCAAATGCTGAATGAGGGCATCGTTCCCACTGCGATGCTGGTTGCCAACGATCAGATGGCGCTGGGC
GCAATGCGCGCCATTACCGAGTCCGGGCTGCGCGTTGGTGCGGATATCTCGGTAGTGGGATACGACGATA
CCGAAGACAGCTCATGTTATATCCCGCCGTTAACCACCATCAAACAGGATTTTCGCCTGCTGGGGCAAAC
CAGCGTGGACCGCTTGCTGCAACTCTCTCAGGGCCAGGCGGTGAAGGGCAATCAGCTGTTGCCCGTCTCA
CTGGTGAAAAGAAAAACCACCCTGGCGCCCAATACGCAAACCGCCTCTCCCCGCGCGTTGGCCGATTCAT
TAATGCAGCTGGCACGACAGGTTTCCCGAAGCAGCCTGAGGCCTCCTAAGAAGAAGAGGAAGGTTGGTAC
CGCGGGCGCTGGTGGCCTGAATGACATCTTTGAGGCCCAGAAGATCGAGTGGCATGAGGGATCCACCGGA
TCTAGATAACTGATCATAATCAGCCATACCACATTTGTAGAGGTTTTACTTGCTTTAAAAAACCTCCCAC
ACCTCCCCCTGAACCTGAAACATAAAATGAATGCAATTGTTGTTGTTAACTTGTTTATTGCAGCTTATAA
TGGTTACAAATAAAGCAATAGCATCACAAATTTCACAAATAAAGCATTTTTTTCACTGCATTCTAGTTGT
GGTTTGTCCAAACTCATCAATGTATCTTAACGCGTAAATTGTAAGCGTTAATATTTTGTTAAAATTCGCG
TTAAATTTTTGTTAAATCAGCTCATTTTTTAACCAATAGGCCGAAATCGGCAAAATCCCTTATAAATCAA
AAGAATAGACCGAGATAGGGT
[37 nt withheld, positions 2892-2928]
AAAGAACGTGGACTCCAACGTCAAAGG
[49 nt withheld, positions 2956-3004]
T
[91 nt withheld, positions 3006-3096]
G
[124 nt withheld, positions 3098-3221]
CAGGTGGCACTTTTCGGGGAAATGTGCGCGGAACCCCTATTTGTTTATTTTTCTAAATACATTCAAATAT
GTATCCGCTCATGAGACAATAACCCTGATAAATGCTTCAATAATATTGAAAAAGGAAGAGTCCTGAGGCG
GAAAGAACCAGCTGTGGAATGTGTGTCAGTTAGGGTGTGGAAAGTCCCCAGGCTCCCCAGCAGGCAGAAG
TATGCAAAGCATGCATCTCAATTAGTCAGCAACCAGGTGTGGAAAGTCCCCAGGCTCCCCAGCAGGCAGA
AGTATGCAAAGCATGCATCTCAATTAGTCAGCAACCATAGTCCCGCCCCTAACTCCGCCCATCCCGCCCC
TAACTCCGCCCAGTTCCGCCCATTCTCCGCCCCATGGCTGACTAATTTTTTTTATTTATGCAGAGGCCGA
GGCCGCCTCGGCCTCTGAGCTATTCCAGAAGTAGTGAGGAGGCTTTTTTGGAGGCCTAGGCTTTTGCAAA
GATCGATCAAGAGACAGGATGAGGATCGTTTCGCATGATTGAACAAGATGGATTGCACGCAGGTTCTCCG
GCCGCTTGGGTGGAGAGGCTATTCGGCTATGACTGGGCACAACAGACAATCGGCTGCTCTGATGCCGCCG
TGTTCCGGCTGTCAGCGCAGGGGCGCCCGGTTCTTTTTGTCAAGACCGACCTGTCCGGTGCCCTGAATGA
ACTGCAAGACGAGGCAGCGCGGCTATCGTGGCTGGCCACGACGGGCGTTCCTTGCGCAGCTGTGCTCGAC
GTTGTCACTGAAGCGGGAAGGGACTGGCTGCTATTGGGCGAAGTGCCGGGGCAGGATCTCCTGTCATCTC
ACCTTGCTCCTGCCGAGAAAGTATCCATCATGGCTGATGCAATGCGGCGGCTGCATACGCTTGATCCGGC
TACCTGCCCATTCGACCACCAAGCGAAACATCGCATCGAGCGAGCACGTACTCGGATGGAAGCCGGTCTT
GTCGATCAGGATGATCTGGACGAAGAGCATCAGGGGCTCGCGCCAGCCGAACTGTTCGCCAGGCTCAAGG
CGAGCATGCCCGACGGCGAGGATCTCGTCGTGACCCATGGCGATGCCTGCTTGCCGAATATCATGGTGGA
AAATGGCCGCTTTTCTGGATTCATCGACTGTGGCCGGCTGGGTGTGGCGGACCGCTATCAGGACATAGCG
TTGGCTACCCGTGATATTGCTGAAGAGCTTGGCGGCGAATGGGCTGACCGCTTCCTCGTGCTTTACGGTA
TCGCCGCTCCCGATTCGCAGCGCATCGCCTTCTATCGCCTTCTTGACGAGTTCTTCTGAGCGGGACTCTG
GGGTTCGAAATGACCGACCAAGCGACGCCCAACCTGCCATCACGAGATTTCGATTCCACCGCCGCCTTCT
ATGAAAGGTTGGGCTTCGGAATCGTTTTCCGGGACGCCGGCTGGATGATCCTCCAGCGCGGGGATCTCAT
GCTGGAGTTCTTCGCCCACCCTAGGGGGAGGCTAACTGAAACACGGAAGGAGACAATACCGGAAGGAACC
CGCGCTATGACGGCAATAAAAAGACAGAATAAAACGCACGGTGTTGGGTCGTTTGTTCATAAACGCGGGG
TTCGGTCCCAGGGCTGGCACTCTGTCGATACCCCACCGAGACCCCATTGGGGCCAATACGCCCGCGTTTC
TTCCTTTTCCCCACCCCACCCCCCAAGTTCGGGTGAAGGCCCAGGGCTCGCAGCCAACGTCGGGGCGGCA
GGCCCTGCCATAGCCTCAGGTTACTCATATATACTTTAGATTGATTTAAAACTTCATTTTTAATTTAAAA
GGATCTAGGTGAAGATCCTTTTTGATAATCTCATGACCAAAATCCCTTAACGTGAGTTTTCGTTCCACTG
AGCGTCAGACCCCGTAGAAAAGATCAAAGGATCTTCTTGAGATCCTTTTTTTCTGCGCGTAATCTGCTGC
TTGCAAACAAAAAAACCACCGCTACCAGCGGTGGTTTGTTTGCCGGATCAAGAGCTACCAACTCTTTTTC
CGAAGGTAACTGGCTTCAGCAGAGCGCAGATACCAAATACTGTCCTTCTAGTGTAGCCGTAGTTAGGCCA
CCACTTCAAGAACTCTGTAGCACCGCCTACATACCTCGCTCTGCTAATCCTGTTACCAGTGGCTGCTGCC
AGTGGCGATAAGTCGTGTCTTACCGGGTTGGACTCAAGACGATAGTTACCGGATAAGGCGCAGCGGTCGG
GCTGAACGGGGGGTTCGTGCACACAGCCCAGCTTGGAGCGAACGACCTACACCGAACTGAGATACCTACA
GCGTGAGCTATGAGAAAGCGCCACGCTTCCCGAAGGGAGAAAGGCGGACAGGTATCCGGTAAGCGGCAGG
GTCGGAACAGGAGAGCGCACGAGGGAGCTTCCAGGGGGAAACGCCTGGTATCTTTATAGTCCTGTCGGGT
TTCGCCACCTCTGACTTGAGCGTCGATTTTTGTGATGCTCGTCAGGGGGGCGGAGCCTATGGAAAAACGC
CAGCAACGCGGCCTTTTTACGGTTCCTGGCCTTTTGCTGGCCTTTTGCTCACATGTTCTTTCCTGCGTTA
TCCCCTGATTCTGTGGATAACCGTATTACCGCCATGCAT
Features (pLannotate 1.2.2; 15 found; start..end, strand, type, name):
     61..364     +  enhancer       CMV enhancer: human cytomegalovirus immediate early enhancer
    365..568     +  promoter       CMV promoter: human cytomegalovirus (CMV) immediate early promoter
    613..1320    +  CDS            mCherry: mCherry is a basic (constitutively fluorescent) red fluorescent protein published in 2004, derived from Discosoma sp.. It is reported to be a very rapidly-maturing monomer with low acid sensitivity.
   1321..1339    +  misc_feature   MCS (fragment): multiple cloning site
   1345..2409    +  CDS            lacI: lac repressor; lacI; The lac repressor binds to the lac operator to inhibit transcription in E. coli. This inhibition can be relieved by adding lactose or isopropyl-β-D-thiogalactopyranoside (IPTG).
   2531..2615    +  CDS            large T antigen (fragment): large T antigen from SV40 (simian virus 40)
   2638..2759    +  polyA_signal   SV40 poly(A) signal: SV40 polyadenylation signal
   2793..3221    -  rep_origin     f1 ori (sequence partly withheld): f1 bacteriophage origin of replication; arrow indicates direction of (+) strand synthesis
   3248..3352    +  promoter       AmpR promoter: bla
   3354..3711    +  promoter       SV40 promoter: SV40 enhancer and early promoter
   3746..4540    +  CDS            NeoR/KanR: aminoglycoside phosphotransferase from Tn5; aph(3')-II (or nptII); confers resistance to neomycin, kanamycin, and G418 (Geneticin®)
   4561..4713    +  CDS            ble (fragment): BLE_KLEPN - Experimental evidence at protein level: Swiss-Prot protein existence level 1. Binding protein with a strong affinity to the bleomycin family of antibiotics. Binds to CL990; an antimitotic-antibiotic compound. From Klebsiella pneumoniae.
   4772..4819    +  polyA_signal   HSV TK poly(A) signal: herpes simplex virus thymidine kinase polyadenylation signal (Cole and Stacy, 1985)
   4910..4926    -  polyA_signal   bGH poly(A) signal (fragment): bovine growth hormone polyadenylation signal
   5148..5736    +  rep_origin     ori: high-copy-number ColE1/pMB1/pBR322/pUC origin of replication
