[The description below was written by a language model from this plasmid's Addgene catalogue record and pLannotate feature annotations shown in this document.]
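Description:
Cherry-LacRep is a mammalian expression plasmid built on the pEGFP-C1 backbone, in which the original EGFP coding sequence was exchanged for the red fluorescent protein mCherry. The assembled sequence is about 5.85 kb. It replicates in E. coli from a high-copy ColE1/pUC-type origin and also carries an f1 phage origin. A single Tn5 aminoglycoside phosphotransferase gene (NeoR/KanR) serves both hosts: a bacterial bla-type promoter drives kanamycin resistance in E. coli, while the adjacent SV40 enhancer/early promoter, together with an HSV TK polyadenylation signal, allows G418 selection of transfected mammalian cells. The short ble and bGH poly(A) fragments flagged in the annotation appear to be partial matches to backbone sequence rather than functional elements.

The payload is a fusion protein expressed from the CMV immediate-early enhancer and promoter and terminated by the SV40 poly(A) signal. mCherry sits at the N terminus, followed by a remnant of the multiple cloning site and the E. coli lac repressor (LacI) coding sequence, inserted between XhoI and KpnI sites. The record lists an SV40 nuclear localization signal at the C terminus of the insert, which is consistent with the annotated fragment of SV40 large T antigen downstream of lacI. An AviTag is also catalogued as a C-terminal backbone tag, although the feature table does not annotate it.

The NLS directs the red-labelled repressor to the nucleus, where it can bind lac operator sequences. The associated publication concerns intranuclear repositioning of an active gene locus in vivo, so the fusion presumably serves to visualize operator-tagged chromosomal loci in living cells, though the record does not state this use explicitly.
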