Addgene plasmid #18985: Cherry-LacRep
Depositing lab: Mirek Dundr. Publication: Actin-dependent intranuclear repositioning of an active gene locus in vivo. Dundr M, Ospina JK, Sung MH, John S, Upender M, Ried T, Hager GL, Matera AG. J Cell Biol. 2007 Dec 17. 179(6):1095-103. 10.1083/jcb.200710058 PubMed 18070915.
Backbone
  Vector backbone: pEGFP-C1
  Backbone size w/o insert (bp): 4700
  Modifications to backbone: EGFP was switched with mCherry using NheI and BsRGI sites.
  Vector type: Mammalian Expression
  Selectable markers: Neomycin (select with G418)
Growth in bacteria
  Bacterial resistance: Kanamycin, 50 μg/mL
  Growth temperature: 37°C
  Growth strain: DH5alpha
  Copy number: High Copy
Gene/Insert
  Gene/Insert name: LacI (alt name: Lac Repressor)
  Promoter: CMV
  Tag / fusion protein: mCherry (N terminal on backbone); SV40 NLS (C terminal on insert); AviTag (C terminal on backbone)
  Cloning method: Restriction Enzyme; 5′ cloning site XhoI (not destroyed); 3′ cloning site KpnI (not destroyed)
  Sequencing primers: 5′ CMV-F; 3′ SV40pA-R
Terms and licenses: Academic/Nonprofit Terms; Industry Terms: Not Available to Industry
Depositor comments: Also described in Science 13 June 2008 320: 1507-1510 "It was cloned into pEGFP-C1 vector (Clontech) where GFP was switched with mCherry using NheI and BsRGI sites. Lac Repressor-NLS was inserted into this vector using XhoI and KpnI sites."
How to cite: Cherry-LacRep was a gift from Mirek Dundr (Addgene plasmid # 18985 ; http://n2t.net/addgene:18985 ; RRID:Addgene_18985)
