>Addgene plasmid #18985 | Cherry-LacRep | addgene partial sequence | sequence record 24825 | 18985 with LacR-F (agcctgaggcctccta)
ACGCGGGCGCTGGTGGCCTGAATGACATCTTTGAGGCCCAGAAGATCGAGTGGCATGAGGGATCCACCGG
ATCTAGATAACTGATCATAATCAGCCATACCACATTTGTAGAGGTTTTACTTGCTTTAAAAAACCTCCCA
CACCTCCCCCTGAACCTGAAACATAAAATGAATGCAATTGTTGTTGTTAACTTGTTTATTGCAGCTTATA
ATGGTTACAAATAAAGCAATAGCATCACAAATTTCACAAATAAAGCATTTTTTTCACTGCATTCTAGTTG
TGGTTTGTCCAAACTCATCAATGTATCTTAACGCGTAAATTGTAAGCGTTAATATTTTGTTAAAATTCGC
GTTAAATTTTTGTTAAATCAGCTCATTTTTTAACCAATAGGCCGAAATCGGCAAAATCCCTTATAAATCA
AAAGAATAGACCGAGATAGGGT
[37 nt withheld, positions 443-479]
AAAGAACGTGGACTCCAACGTCAAAGG
[49 nt withheld, positions 507-555]
T
[91 nt withheld, positions 557-647]
G
[124 nt withheld, positions 649-772]
CAGGTGGCACTTTTCGGGGAAATGTGCGCGGAACCCCTATTTGTTTATTTTTCTAAATACATTCAAATAT
GTATCCGCTCATGAGACAATAACCCTGATAAATGCTTCAATAATATTGAAAAAGGAGAGTCCTGAGCGGA
AAGAACCAGCTGTGGAATGTGTGTCAGTTAGGTGTNGAAAGTCCCAGCTCCCCAGCAGCAGAAGTATGCA
AAGCATGCATCTCAATTAGTCAGCAACCAGTGTGGAAAGTCCNCAGGCTCCCCAGCAGGCANANGTATG
