>Addgene plasmid #18985 | Cherry-LacRep | addgene partial sequence | sequence record 125387 | CMV-F 5'-CGCAAATGGGCGGTAGGCGTG-3'
CTATATAAGCAGAGCTGGTTTAGTGAACCGTCAGATCCGCTAGCGCTACCGGTCGCCACCATGGTGAGCA
AGGGCGAGGAGGATAACATGGCCATCATCAAGGAGTTCATGCGCTTCAAGGTGCACATGGAGGGCTCCGT
GAACGGCCACGAGTTCGAGATCGAGGGCGAGGGCGAGGGCCGCCCCTACGAGGGCACCCAGACCGCCAAG
CTGAAGGTGACCAAGGGTGGCCCCCTGCCCTTCGCCTGGGACATCCTGTCCCCTCAGTTCATGTACGGCT
CCAAGGCCTACGTGAAGCACCCCGCCGACATCCCCGACTACTTGAAGCTGTCCTTCCCCGAGGGCTTCAA
GTGGGAGCGCGTGATGAACTTCGAGGACGGCGGCGTGGTGACCGTGACCCAGGACTCCTCCCTGCAGGAC
GGCGAGTTCATCTACAAGGTGAAGCTGCGCGGCACCAACTTCCCCTCCGACGGCCCCGTAATGCAGAAGA
AGACCATGGGCTGGGAGGCCTCCTCCGAGCGGATGTACCCCGAGGACGGCGCCCTGAAGGGCGAGATCAA
GCAGAGGCTGAAGCTGAAGGACGGCGGCCACTACGACGCTGAGGTCAAGACCACCTACAAGGCCAAGAAG
CCCGTGCAGCTGCCCGGCGCCTACAACGTCAACATCAAGTTGGACATCACCTCCCACAACGAGGACTACA
CCATCGTGGAACAGTACGAACGCGCCGAGGGCCGCCACTCCACCGGCGGCATGGACGAGCTGTACAAGTC
CGGACTCAGATCTCGAGGGATGGTGAAACCAGTAACGTTATACGATGTCGCAGAGTATGCCGGTGTCTCT
TATCAGACCGTTTCCCGCGTGGTGAACCAGGCCAGCCACGTTTCTGCGAAAACGCGGGAAAAAGTGGAAG
CGGCGATGGCGGAGCTGAATTACATTCCCAACCGCGTGGCACAACAACTGGCGGGCAAACAGTCGTTGCT
GATTGGCGTTGCCACCTCCAGTCTGGCCCTGCACGCGCCGTCGCAAATTGTCGCGGCGATTAAATCTCGC
GCCGATCAACTGGGTGCCAGCGTGGTGGTGTCGATGGTAGAA
