>Addgene plasmid #18985 | Cherry-LacRep | addgene partial sequence | sequence record 125395 | SV40pA-R 5'-GAAATTTGTGATGCTATTGC-3'
TTATAAGCTGCAATAAACAAGTTAACAACAACAATTGCATTCATTTTATGTTTCAGGTTCAGGGGGAGGT
GTGGGAGGTTTTTTAAAGCAAGTAAAACCTCTACAAATGTGGTATGGCTGATTATGATCAGTTATCTAGA
TCCGGTGGATCCCTCATGCCACTCGATCTTCTGGGCCTCAAAGATGTCATTCAGGCCACCAGCGCCCGCG
GTACCAACCTTCCTCTTCTTCTTAGGAGGCCTCAGGCTGCTTCGGGAAACCTGTCGTGCCAGCTGCATTA
ATGAATCGGCCAACGCGCGGGGAGAGGCGGTTTGCGTATTGGGCGCCAGGGTGGTTTTTCTTTTCACCAG
TGAGACGGGCAACAGCTGATTGCCCTTCACCGCCTGGCCCTGAGAGAGTTGCAGCAAGCGGTCCACGCTG
GTTTGCCCCAGCAGGCGAAAATCCTGTTTGATGGTGGTTAACGGCGGGATATAACATGAGCTGTCTTCGG
TATCGTCGTATCCCACTACCGAGATATCCGCACCAACGCGCAGCCCGGACTCGGTAATGGCGCGCATTGC
GCCCAGCGCCATCTGATCGTTGGCAACCAGCATCGCAGTGGGAACGATGCCCTCATTCAGCATTTGCATG
GTTTGTTGAAAACCGGACATGGCACTCCAGTCGCCTTCCCGTTCCGCTATCGGCTGAATTTGATTGCGAG
TGAGATATTTATGCCAGCCAGCCAGACGCAGACGCGCCGAGACAGAACTTAATGGGCCCGCTAACAGCGC
GATTTGCTGGTGACCCAATGCGACCAGATGCTCCACGCCCAGTCGCGTACCGTCTTCATGGGAGAAAATA
ATACTGTTGATGGGTGTCTGGTCAGAGACATCAAGAAATAACGCCGGAACATTAGTGCAGGCAGCTTCCA
CAGCAATGGCATCCTGGTCATCCAGCGGATAGTTAATGATCAGCCCACTGACGCGTTGCGCGAGAAGATT
GTGCACCGCCGCTTTACAGGCTTCGACGCCGCTTCGTTCTACCATCGACACCACCACGCTGGCACCCAGT
TGATCGGCGCGAGATTTAATCGCCGCGACAATTTGCGACGGCGC
